>Addgene plasmid #90463 | Xcry2b | addgene full sequence | sequence record 178054 | Addgene NGS Result
GTAAAACGACGGCCAGTGAATTGTAATACGACTCACTATAGGGCGAATTGGAGCTCCACCGCGGTGGCGG
CCGCTCTAGAACTAGTGGATCCCCCGGGCTGCAGGAATTCGGCACGAGGAAACACAAGCGGTACCAGGGT
GGAGAGGAGCGGCCTGACATGGAGGGTAAACCCTCGGTGAGCTCGGTGCATTGGTTCCGGAAGGGACTGA
GACTACACGATAACCCAGCCTTGTTAGCTGCCCTGCGCGGTGCTAACTCCGTGCGATGTGTCTACATCCT
GGATCCTTGGTTTGCGGCCTCCTCCTCAGGGGGAGTCAATCGCTGGAGGTTTCTCTTGCAGTCCTTGGAG
GATCTGGACAGCAGTTTAAGGAAGCTCAACTCTCGCCTGTTTGTAGTTCGAGGGCAACCGGCAGACGTCT
TCCCCAAGCTGTTTAAGGAGTGGGGTGTCTCCCGCCTCACCTTCGAGTACGATTCGGAGCCTTTCGGGAA
GGAGCGAGATGCGGTCATTATGAAGCTGGCGAAAGAAGCCGGAGTGGAGGTGATCGTGGAGAACTCGCAT
ACTCTGTATGACTTGGACAGGGTTATTGAACTGAACGGACATAGCCCCCCTCTCACGTACAAGCGGTTCC
AGGCCATCATCAGCCGCATGGAGCTTCCTCGTCGGCCGGCCCCTAGTGTCACCCGCCAGCAGATGGAGGC
TTGCCGAGCAGAGATCAAGCGCAATCATGATGAAACATATGGGGTGCCATCTCTTGAGGAGTTGGGATTC
CACAGTGAAAATAAGGGACACGCTATTTGGCCAGGAGGAGAAACTGAAGCGCTGGCGCGTCTAGACAGAC
ACCTGGAGCGTAAGGCTTGGGTGGCAAACTACGAGAGGCCCAGAATGAGTGCCAACTCCCTGTTAGCAAG
TCCTACGGGCCTCAGTCCTTACCTGCGATTTGGATGCTTGTCGTGTCGACTCTTCTATTACCGCCTACAG
GAGTTATACCAGAAGGTGAAGAAAAACAGCCCTCCCCCATTATCCTTGTACGGGCAGCTGCTTTGGCGAG
AGTTCTTCTACACGGCCGCCACTAACAACCCCAAATTTGACCAAATGGAAGGGAACCCAATCTGTGTGCA
GATCCCCTGGGACAAGAACCCGAAGGCTCTGGCCAAGTGGACAGAAGGAAAGACGGGGTTCCCTTGGATC
GACGCCATTATGACGCAGCTCAGGCAGGAGGGCTGGATACACCACTTGGCGAGGCACGCGGTTGCATGTT
TCCTCACCCGGGGGGATCTGTGGAACAGCTGGGAGTGTGGCGTAAAGGTCTTCGATGAATTGTTGCTGGA
CGCAGATTTTAGCGTGAATGCCGGCAGCTGGATGTGGCTCTCGTGCAGCGCCTTTTTCCAGCAATTCTTC
CACTGTTATTGTCCCGTGGGCTTTGGAAGGCGAACAGATCCAAGTGGGGACTATGTAAAACGGTACCTTC
CCGTGCTGAAGGCGTTCCCATCCCGCTACATATATGAGCCTTGGAGTGCCCCAGAGTCTGTACAGAAAGA
AGCCAAGTGCATTATTGGTATTGACTACCCAAAGCCCATCGTAAACCACGCCGAGGCGAGCCGGATGAAT
ATAGAGCGCATGAAACAGACCTACCAGCAGCTGTCCCACTATAGAGGCCTCTGTATCTTGGCTTCTGTAC
CATCCTGTGTGGAAGACCTGGGAGGTCCCGTAACAGACTCCAGCCACAACCCAGCGGAAGCAGCTCCTAA
ACAGTCTCTGTGCAATGCCGACTCCCCCAAACGCAAACTGGAGGGGTCAGAAGAAGCGTCGCACGTGAAG
GTCAGGGTGCGGAGTGTCCCGGTGATGAGGAGGCCAGAGAACGACTTCTGAGTGTCGCATCTGATGAGCT
GCTGAAACAGAGAGAAACCTGCACCTGTAACAGCATTAGGACTAGTGGGAGGCTGCACTTCCTGAAGATA
CCTGCGTTCCTAGAGGGGCCCCCTGAATATATTTAATCTCTTGGCTCCAAGACAAGCAACAATAGTATTA
TTACTGGCATCTCTGTCAGCCCTAGTTTTCTCCAACCTTTGGCTTGGTATTTAAACAAGTGTCTGCTCCT
ATATCTGTTTAAGAGGTGTAAATCAGGCTGCTGCGGAACTACAGCACGTCCCCTGAGGATGATGGGAGTT
GTAGTTCCCCAAGCACTTTAGCGCTTCTGGCTGGAGAGCTCTGGTGTAGATGGTGGAGGATATTTCAACC
CTAAACCCAGCGAATCCGCTCCGGTAGCAACCCTGGGCTGCATCTGACAATATAAAAAAAAAATATATAT
ATATATATCTATATATATATATATATATCTATCTATATATATATATCTACTAGAGGCTTACTCATTGACG
GTGCAAGAGGAGCTCATACTCATTCTGCCTCGGCAGGGGAGGGGTTAATTTTGCATGTTTTAGCAGATAA
AAAAGCTGCTGACGTGTCACCAGTCGTATGTGTACATTCTGCCCATGTATGTAAATACAGATGCTGTTTG
TATATAATAAATGTAATTTTAAATACTCTTCAAAAAAAAAAAAAAAAAACTCGACCTCGAGGGGGGGCCC
GGTACCAGCTTTTGTTCCCTTTAGTGAGGGTTAATTTCGAGCTTGGCGTAATCATGGTCATAGCTGTTTC
CTGTGTGAAATTGTTATCCGCTCACAATTCCACACAACATACGAGCCGGAAGCATAAAGTGTAAAGCCTG
GGGTGCCTAATGAGTGAGCTAACTCACATTAATTGCGTTGCGCTCACTGCCCGCTTTCCAGTCGGGAAAC
CTGTCGTGCCAGCTGCATTAATGAATCGGCCAACGCGCGGGGAGAGGCGGTTTGCGTATTGGGCGCTCTT
CCGCTTCCTCGCTCACTGACTCGCTGCGCTCGGTCGTTCGGCTGCGGCGAGCGGTATCAGCTCACTCAAA
GGCGGTAATACGGTTATCCACAGAATCAGGGGATAACGCAGGAAAGAACATGTGAGCAAAAGGCCAGCAA
AAGGCCAGGAACCGTAAAAAGGCCGCGTTGCTGGCGTTTTTCCATAGGCTCCGCCCCCCTGACGAGCATC
ACAAAAATCGACGCTCAAGTCAGAGGTGGCGAAACCCGACAGGACTATAAAGATACCAGGCGTTTCCCCC
TGGAAGCTCCCTCGTGCGCTCTCCTGTTCCGACCCTGCCGCTTACCGGATACCTGTCCGCCTTTCTCCCT
TCGGGAAGCGTGGCGCTTTCTCATAGCTCACGCTGTAGGTATCTCAGTTCGGTGTAGGTCGTTCGCTCCA
AGCTGGGCTGTGTGCACGAACCCCCCGTTCAGCCCGACCGCTGCGCCTTATCCGGTAACTATCGTCTTGA
GTCCAACCCGGTAAGACACGACTTATCGCCACTGGCAGCAGCCACTGGTAACAGGATTAGCAGAGCGAGG
TATGTAGGCGGTGCTACAGAGTTCTTGAAGTGGTGGCCTAACTACGGCTACACTAGAAGAACAGTATTTG
GTATCTGCGCTCTGCTGAAGCCAGTTACCTTCGGAAAAAGAGTTGGTAGCTCTTGATCCGGCAAACAAAC
CACCGCTGGTAGCGGTGGTTTTTTTGTTTGCAAGCAGCAGATTACGCGCAGAAAAAAAGGATCTCAAGAA
GATCCTTTGATCTTTTCTACGGGGTCTGACGCTCAGTGGAACGAAAACTCACGTTAAGGGATTTTGGTCA
TGAGATTATCAAAAAGGATCTTCACCTAGATCCTTTTAAATTAAAAATGAAGTTTTAAATCAATCTAAAG
TATATATGAGTAAACTTGGTCTGACAGTTACCAATGCTTAATCAGTGAGGCACCTATCTCAGCGATCTGT
CTATTTCGTTCATCCATAGTTGCCTGACTCCCCGTCGTGTAGATAACTACGATACGGGAGGGCTTACCAT
CTGGCCCCAGTGCTGCAATGATACCGCGAGACCCACGCTCACCGGCTCCAGATTTATCAGCAATAAACCA
GCCAGCCGGAAGGGCCGAGCGCAGAAGTGGTCCTGCAACTTTATCCGCCTCCATCCAGTCTATTAATTGT
TGCCGGGAAGCTAGAGTAAGTAGTTCGCCAGTTAATAGTTTGCGCAACGTTGTTGCCATTGCTACAGGCA
TCGTGGTGTCACGCTCGTCGTTTGGTATGGCTTCATTCAGCTCCGGTTCCCAACGATCAAGGCGAGTTAC
ATGATCCCCCATGTTGTGCAAAAAAGCGGTTAGCTCCTTCGGTCCTCCGATCGTTGTCAGAAGTAAGTTG
GCCGCAGTGTTATCACTCATGGTTATGGCAGCACTGCATAATTCTCTTACTGTCATGCCATCCGTAAGAT
GCTTTTCTGTGACTGGTGAGTACTCAACCAAGTCATTCTGAGAATAGTGTATGCGGCGACCGAGTTGCTC
TTGCCCGGCGTCAATACGGGATAATACCGCGCCACATAGCAGAACTTTAAAAGTGCTCATCATTGGAAAA
CGTTCTTCGGGGCGAAAACTCTCAAGGATCTTACCGCTGTTGAGATCCAGTTCGATGTAACCCACTCGTG
CACCCAACTGATCTTCAGCATCTTTTACTTTCACCAGCGTTTCTGGGTGAGCAAAAACAGGAAGGCAAAA
TGCCGCAAAAAAGGGAATAAGGGCGACACGGAAATGTTGAATACTCATACTCTTCCTTTTTCAATATTAT
TGAAGCATTTATCAGGGTTATTGTCTCATGAGCGGATACATATTTGAATGTATTTAGAAAAATAAACAAA
TAGGGGTTCCGCGCACATTTCCCCGAAAAGTGCCACCTAAATTGTAAGCGTTAATATTTTGTTAAAATTC
GCGTTAAATTTTTGTTAAATCAGCTCATTTTTTAACCAATAGGCCGAAATCGGCAAAATCCCTTATAAAT
CAAAAGAATAGACCGAGATAGGGT
[37 nt withheld, positions 4925-4961]
AAAGAACGTGGACTCCAACGTCAAAGG
[49 nt withheld, positions 4989-5037]
T
[91 nt withheld, positions 5039-5129]
G
[124 nt withheld, positions 5131-5254]
CCCATTCGCCATTCAGGCTGCGCAACTGTTGGGAAGGGCGATCGGTGCGGGCCTCTTCGCTATTACGCCA
GCTGGCGAAAGGGGGATGTGCTGCAAGGCGATTAAGTTGGGTAACGCCAGGGTTTTCCCAGTCACGACGT
T
Features (pLannotate 1.2.2; 15 found; start..end, strand, type, name):
     24..42      +  promoter       T7 promoter: promoter for bacteriophage T7 RNA polymerase
     51..111     +  misc_feature   MCS (fragment): pBluescript multiple cloning site
    165..1865    +  CDS            CRY2: CRY2_HUMAN - Also known as KIAA0658. Experimental evidence at protein level: Swiss-Prot protein existence level 1. Transcriptional repressor which forms a core component of the circadian clock. The circadian clock, an internal time-keeping system, regulates various physiological processes through the generation of approximately 24 hour circadian rhythms in gene expression, which are translated into rhythms in metabolism and behavior. It is derived from the Latin roots 'circa' (about) and 'diem' (day) and acts as an important regulator of a wide array of physiological functions including metabo
   2301..2318    -  promoter       LEU2 promoter (fragment): S. cerevisiae LEU2
   2571..2596    +  misc_feature   MCS (fragment): pBluescript multiple cloning site
   2608..2626    -  promoter       T3 promoter: promoter for bacteriophage T3 RNA polymerase
   2671..2687    -  protein_bind   lac operator: The lac repressor binds to the lac operator to inhibit transcription in E. coli. This inhibition can be relieved by adding lactose or isopropyl-β-D-thiogalactopyranoside (IPTG). lac repressor encoded by lacI
   2695..2725    -  promoter       lac promoter: promoter for the E. coli lac operon
   2740..2761    -  protein_bind   CAP binding site: CAP binding activates transcription in the presence of cAMP. E. coli catabolite activator protein
   2774..2866    -  CDS            lacI (fragment): lac repressor; lacI; The lac repressor binds to the lac operator to inhibit transcription in E. coli. This inhibition can be relieved by adding lactose or isopropyl-β-D-thiogalactopyranoside (IPTG).
   3049..3637    -  rep_origin     ori: high-copy-number ColE1/pMB1/pBR322/pUC origin of replication
   3808..4668    -  CDS            AmpR: β-lactamase; bla; confers resistance to ampicillin, carbenicillin, and related antibiotics
   4669..4773    -  promoter       AmpR promoter: bla
   4826..5254    -  rep_origin     f1 ori (sequence partly withheld): f1 bacteriophage origin of replication; arrow indicates direction of (+) strand synthesis
   5259..21      -  CDS            lacZα (fragment) (across the origin): LacZα fragment of β-galactosidase; lacZ fragment
