[The description below was written by a language model from this plasmid's Addgene catalogue record and pLannotate feature annotations shown in this document.]
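Description:
Xcry2b is a pBluescript-based cloning plasmid carrying a Xenopus laevis cryptochrome 2b (cry2b, cry2.S) cDNA. The sequenced plasmid is about 5.4 kb and is maintained in E. coli through a high-copy ColE1/pUC-type origin, with ampicillin selection provided by the β-lactamase gene and its native promoter. The backbone also retains the f1 phage origin, which allows single-stranded DNA to be rescued with helper phage. It also retains the usual pBluescript lac region: CAP binding site, lac promoter and operator, and lacZα fragments interrupted by the insert.

The roughly 2.4 kb cDNA was cloned between the EcoRI and XhoI sites of the polylinker, and both sites are preserved, so the insert can be excised intact. It is flanked by opposing bacteriophage promoters. T7 lies upstream and reads in the same direction as the coding sequence, while T3 lies downstream and points back into the insert. In principle this allows sense transcripts to be made from T7 and antisense transcripts from T3, for example as probes, although the record does not specify such uses. The annotation software identified an open reading frame of about 1.7 kb by similarity to human CRY2, a transcriptional repressor in the core circadian clock. Here that feature represents the frog orthologue, with untranslated cDNA sequence on either side. A very short hit labelled as a yeast LEU2 promoter fragment falls within the 3′ portion of the insert and is most likely a chance match.

No eukaryotic promoter, epitope tag or reporter is annotated, so the plasmid serves mainly as a cDNA source for subcloning, sequencing or in vitro transcription.
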