Addgene plasmid #90463: Xcry2b
Purpose: Xenopus Cry2b cDNA
Depositing lab: Carla Green. Depositing organization: University of Texas Southwestern Medical Center.
Backbone
  Vector backbone: pBluescript
  Vector type: Unspecified
Growth in bacteria
  Bacterial resistance: Ampicillin, 100 μg/mL
  Growth temperature: 37°C
  Growth strain: DH5alpha
  Copy number: Unknown
Gene/Insert
  Gene/Insert name: cry2b
  Species: X. laevis (frog)
  Insert size (bp): 2400
  GenBank ID: AY049035.1
  Entrez Gene: cry2.S (a.k.a. XELAEV_18024466mg, cry2, xCRY2)
  Cloning method: Restriction Enzyme; 5′ cloning site EcoRI (not destroyed); 3′ cloning site XhoI (not destroyed)
  Sequencing primers: 5′ T7; 3′ T3
Terms and licenses: Academic/Nonprofit Terms; Industry Terms: Not Available to Industry
How to cite: Xcry2b was a gift from Carla Green (Addgene plasmid # 90463 ; http://n2t.net/addgene:90463 ; RRID:Addgene_90463)
